Addgene plasmid #113061: KVS1-HA
Purpose: Expresses worm KVS-1 in mammalian cells
Depositing lab: Federico Sesti. Depositing organization: Rutgers, The State University of New Jersey. Publication: MPS-1 is a K+ channel beta-subunit and a serine/threonine kinase. Cai SQ, Hernandez L, Wang Y, Park KH, Sesti F. Nat Neurosci. 2005 Nov;8(11):1503-9. doi: 10.1038/nn1557. Epub 2005 Oct 16. PubMed 16222231.
Backbone
  Vector backbone: pCI-neo
  Vector type: Mammalian Expression
Growth in bacteria
  Bacterial resistance: Ampicillin, 100 μg/mL
  Growth temperature: 37°C
  Growth strain: DH5alpha
  Copy number: High Copy
Gene/Insert
  Gene/Insert name: K+ voltage sensitive channel subunit 1
  Species: C. elegans (nematode)
  Entrez Gene: kvs-1 (a.k.a. CELE_C53C9.3)
  Tag / fusion protein: HA (C terminal on insert)
  Cloning method: TOPO Cloning
Terms and licenses: Academic/Nonprofit Terms; Industry Terms: Not Available to Industry
Depositor comments: This plasmid contains a K861I mutation in KVS-1 compared to the reference sequence AAO65852.1.
How to cite: KVS1-HA was a gift from Federico Sesti (Addgene plasmid # 113061 ; http://n2t.net/addgene:113061 ; RRID:Addgene_113061)
