[The description below was written by a language model from this plasmid's Addgene catalogue record and pLannotate feature annotations shown in this document.]
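Description:
KVS1-HA is a mammalian expression plasmid built on the pCI-neo backbone that carries the Caenorhabditis elegans kvs-1 gene, encoding the voltage-sensitive K+ channel subunit KVS-1, with an HA epitope tag fused to the C terminus of the insert. The sequenced record is 6,955 nt. It is propagated in E. coli as a high-copy plasmid through a ColE1/pUC-type origin and selected with ampicillin via the β-lactamase gene and its own promoter. An f1 origin is also present, which permits single-stranded DNA production.

Expression in mammalian cells is driven by the human CMV immediate-early enhancer and promoter, followed by a chimeric β-globin/immunoglobulin heavy chain intron that generally improves transcript processing and expression. A T7 promoter sits just upstream of the cloning region, allowing in vitro transcription of the insert, and a T3 promoter fragment lies on the far side. The transcript is terminated by the SV40 polyadenylation signal. The automated annotation does not label the kvs-1 coding sequence or the HA tag as features, but the unannotated interval between the T7 and T3 promoters corresponds to the insert, and a potassium channel RNA editing signal motif was detected within it. A separate SV40 enhancer/early promoter drives the neomycin phosphotransferase gene with a synthetic poly(A) signal, enabling G418 selection of stably transfected cells.

The depositor notes a K861I substitution in KVS-1 relative to the reference protein sequence. The stated purpose is expression of worm KVS-1 in mammalian cells. The HA tag allows antibody-based detection or pull-down of the channel, and the associated work concerns K+ channel accessory subunits.
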