Features (pLannotate 1.2.2; 19 found; start..end, strand, type, name):
      3..380     +  enhancer       CMV enhancer: human cytomegalovirus immediate early enhancer
    381..592     +  promoter       CMV promoter: human cytomegalovirus (CMV) immediate early promoter
    753..885     +  intron         chimeric intron: chimera between introns from human β-globin and immunoglobulin heavy chain genes
    930..948     +  promoter       T7 promoter: promoter for bacteriophage T7 RNA polymerase
   2240..2353    +  ncRNA          K chan RES: Accession: RF00485 - Potassium channel RNA editing signal
   2487..2504    -  promoter       T3 promoter (fragment): promoter for bacteriophage T3 RNA polymerase
   2522..2643    -  polyA_signal   SV40 poly(A) signal: SV40 polyadenylation signal
   2666..2734    -  CDS            large T antigen (fragment): large T antigen from SV40 (simian virus 40)
   2758..2825    +  CDS            lacZα (fragment): LacZα fragment of β-galactosidase; lacZ fragment
   2829..3284    +  rep_origin     f1 ori (sequence partly withheld): f1 bacteriophage origin of replication; arrow indicates direction of (+) strand synthesis
   3285..3336    -  misc_feature   bom (fragment): basis of mobility region from pBR322
   3401..3758    +  promoter       SV40 promoter: SV40 enhancer and early promoter
   3809..4600    +  CDS            neo: KKA2_KLEPN - Also known as kan, nptII. Experimental evidence at protein level: Swiss-Prot protein existence level 1. Resistance to kanamycin, neomycin, paromomycin, ribostamycin, butirosin and gentamicin B. From Klebsiella pneumoniae.
   4667..4715    +  polyA_signal   poly(A) signal: synthetic polyadenylation signal
   4735..4789    -  misc_feature   bom (fragment): basis of mobility region from pBR322
   4891..4926    -  CDS            rop (fragment): Rop protein, which maintains plasmids at low copy number; rop
   5021..5125    +  promoter       AmpR promoter: bla
   5126..5986    +  CDS            AmpR: β-lactamase; bla; confers resistance to ampicillin, carbenicillin, and related antibiotics
   6157..6745    +  rep_origin     ori: high-copy-number ColE1/pMB1/pBR322/pUC origin of replication
>Addgene plasmid #113061 | KVS1-HA | addgene full sequence | sequence record 217361 | Addgene NGS Result
GGCATTGATTATTGACTAGTTATTAATAGTAATCAATTACGGGGTCATTAGTTCATAGCCCATATATGGA
GTTCCGCGTTACATAACTTACGGTAAATGGCCCGCCTGGCTGACCGCCCAACGACCCCCGCCCATTGACG
TCAATAATGACGTATGTTCCCATAGTAACGCCAATAGGGACTTTCCATTGACGTCAATGGGTGGAGTATT
TACGGTAAACTGCCCACTTGGCAGTACATCAAGTGTATCATATGCCAAGTCCGCCCCCTATTGACGTCAA
TGACGGTAAATGGCCCGCCTGGCATTATGCCCAGTACATGACCTTACGGGACTTTCCTACTTGGCAGTAC
ATCTACGTATTAGTCATCGCTATTACCATGGTGATGCGGTTTTGGCAGTACACCAATGGGCGTGGATAGC
GGTTTGACTCACGGGGATTTCCAAGTCTCCACCCCATTGACGTCAATGGGAGTTTGTTTTGGCACCAAAA
TCAACGGGACTTTCCAAAATGTCGTAACAACTGCGATCGCCCGCCCCGTTGACGCAAATGGGCGGTAGGC
GTGTACGGTGGGAGGTCTATATAAGCAGAGCTCGTTTAGTGAACCGTCAGATCACTAGAAGCTTTATTGC
GGTAGTTTATCACAGTTAAATTGCTAACGCAGTCAGTGCTTCTGACACAACAGTCTCGAACTTAAGCTGC
AGTGACTCTCTTAAGGTAGCCTTGCAGAAGTTGGTCGTGAGGCACTGGGCAGGTAAGTATCAAGGTTACA
AGACAGGTTTAAGGAGACCAATAGAAACTGGGCTTGTCGAGACAGAGAAGACTCTTGCGTTTCTGATAGG
CACCTATTGGTCTTACTGACATCCACTTTGCCTTTCTCTCCACAGGTGTCCACTCCCAGTTCAATTACAG
CTCTTAAGGCTAGAGTACTTAATACGACTCACTATAGGCTAGCCTCGAGATGAGCACGGAAAGGCTGATG
TATCTCGATTTAAATAAAGGCAACCAAATTGCCATGGTGATTCCCAGCACCAGGAAAGGACATGCTGCAT
CTCGTGACAATTTTGGCAACTCTAACCATCATGGTGACGAGATTGTGCACCGACTCAACAATGGGAGACG
TTCAGAGATAGATGAAGTAAAGCCCGACCTTGTGTCAGGGGCCGGCGACACTGTGATCAAGTTGAATGTT
GGAGGGACATCATTCAGAATAAGGATATCCAGCATCTTTGCAAGATCGGCGGACGAGAAACTGTCCGCGT
TTGCACAATTAAACCATGAGCAGAGACTTCAAGCATGTGACGCGTTTCTTATGCCACAAGAGGAGTACTA
CTTGGAAAGGTCGGCTGCCCTTTTTGATTCGATCTTCAAATACTACATATCTGGCCAACTACACAGACCG
CTTGATGTATGCCCCACAGAATTTGCCACCGAACTCGCCTACTGGAAGATAAACGACGGGCTCACGTCAA
ACTGCTGTTGGAGGGGATACAATATGAGTCCTTCACTAGAAGAACTGGTGGCCCCGAAAGAGAAAAAAAT
AGAGCTGCACGACCGTTCAATGCGCTCACGGATTCATCAATTCTGCGAAGGGGACGGCTCACTTTTCTCG
ACTTTGTTTACTTTTGGCAGCATCACTTTTGTTCTTATTAGTGTTATTGGACTGGTTTTGGGATCCATTC
ACGAATTTCAAGTACCTATCTATAAAAAAGGAGGAAAATCAGAGAGGATCAGCAACTGGAGTATCGTGGA
AAACGAAAACATTATATGGGAGCCACATCCGATTTTTGGGTATGTGGAGACAGTGTGTATCATCTGGTTT
ACTGTAGAATTCATCGTACGGTTAGCAGTTACACCAAATAGATTCCAATTTTTGGTGGGAATCATGAATA
TTGTCGATATGATCGCTATTATTCCATTCTATTTGGAACTCGGGTTGGCGTTGTTTGGAATTGATGTCGC
TAGTCTGAGCGACATTAAAGGAGCATTATTAGTTGTTAGAGTGCTCCGTGTGCCTCGTGTTGTGAGAATT
TTGAAACTTGGAAGATACTCATCTGGTATGCGAACATTCGCTTTGACACTGAGAAGTTCCGCTCGCCAGC
TGGGAATGATGGGAATGGTCCTGTCAACCGGTGTCGTATTCTTCTCAACACTTTTATACTTCGTCGAGAA
AGACGAAAAAGACACGCCGTTCACTTCGATTCCAGCTGCTTTTTGGTGGGCAATCGTCACGATGACAACT
GTTGGATATGGAGATTATGTTCCTGTGACAGTTCCTGGAAAACTGATTGCAAGTGGAGCAATTATCAGTG
GAGTATTGGTACTTGCTCTTCCTATCACTATCATCGTTGACAACTTTATGAAAGTTTCTGGAAATGTGAA
TGCCAACATCTTCTCATCTGCAAACCAACGACCTATTGATGTGGCAGAATACCCATACGACGTCCCAGAC
TACGCTTAATCTAGAGTCGACCCGGGCGGCCGCTTCCCTTTAGTGAGGGTTAATGCTTCGAGCAGACATG
ATAAGATACATTGATGAGTTTGGACAAACCACAACTAGAATGCAGTGAAAAAAATGCTTTATTTGTGAAA
TTTGTGATGCTATTGCTTTATTTGTAACCATTATAAGCTGCAATAAACAAGTTAACAACAACAATTGCAT
TCATTTTATGTTTCAGGTTCAGGGGGAGATGTGGGAGGTTTTTTAAAGCAAGTAAAACCTCTACAAATGT
GGTAAAATCCGATAAGGATCGATCCGGGCTGGCGTAATAGCGAAGAGGCCCGCACCGATCGCCCTTCCCA
ACAGTTGCGCAGCCTGAATGGCGAATGG
[124 nt withheld, positions 2829-2952]
C
[91 nt withheld, positions 2954-3044]
A
[49 nt withheld, positions 3046-3094]
CCTTTGACGTTGGAGTCCACGTTCTTTAATAGTGGACTCTTGTTTCAAACTGGAACAACACTCAACCCTA
TCTCGGTCTATTCTTTTGATTTATAAGGGATTTTGCCGATTTCGGCCTATTGGTTAAAAAATGAGCTGAT
TTAACAAAAATTTAACGCGAATTTTAACAAAATATTAACGCTTACAATTTCCTGATGCGGTATTTTCTCC
TTACGCATCTGTGCGGTATTTCACACCGCATACGCGGATCTGCGCAGCACCATGGCCTGAAATAACCTCT
GAAAGAGGAACTTGGTTAGGTACCTTCTGAGGCGGAAAGAACCAGCTGTGGAATGTGTGTCAGTTAGGGT
GTGGAAAGTCCCCAGGCTCCCCAGCAGGCAGAAGTATGCAAAGCATGCATCTCAATTAGTCAGCAACCAG
GTGTGGAAAGTCCCCAGGCTCCCCAGCAGGCAGAAGTATGCAAAGCATGCATCTCAATTAGTCAGCAACC
ATAGTCCCGCCCCTAACTCCGCCCATCCCGCCCCTAACTCCGCCCAGTTCCGCCCATTCTCCGCCCCATG
GCTGACTAATTTTTTTTATTTATGCAGAGGCCGAGGCCGCCTCGGCCTCTGAGCTATTCCAGAAGTAGTG
AGGAGGCTTTTTTGGAGGCCTAGGCTTTTGCAAAAAGCTTGATTCTTCTGACACAACAGTCTCGAACTTA
AGGCTAGAGCCACCATGATTGAACAAGATGGATTGCACGCAGGTTCTCCGGCCGCTTGGGTGGAGAGGCT
ATTCGGCTATGACTGGGCACAACAGACAATCGGCTGCTCTGATGCCGCCGTGTTCCGGCTGTCAGCGCAG
GGGCGCCCGGTTCTTTTTGTCAAGACCGACCTGTCCGGTGCCCTGAATGAACTGCAGGACGAGGCAGCGC
GGCTATCGTGGCTGGCCACGACGGGCGTTCCTTGCGCAGCTGTGCTCGACGTTGTCACTGAAGCGGGAAG
GGACTGGCTGCTATTGGGCGAAGTGCCGGGGCAGGATCTCCTGTCATCTCACCTTGCTCCTGCCGAGAAA
GTATCCATCATGGCTGATGCAATGCGGCGGCTGCATACGCTTGATCCGGCTACCTGCCCATTCGACCACC
AAGCGAAACATCGCATCGAGCGAGCACGTACTCGGATGGAAGCCGGTCTTGTCGATCAGGATGATCTGGA
CGAAGAGCATCAGGGGCTCGCGCCAGCCGAACTGTTCGCCAGGCTCAAGGCGCGCATGCCCGACGGCGAG
GATCTCGTCGTGACCCATGGCGATGCCTGCTTGCCGAATATCATGGTGGAAAATGGCCGCTTTTCTGGAT
TCATCGACTGTGGCCGGCTGGGTGTGGCGGACCGCTATCAGGACATAGCGTTGGCTACCCGTGATATTGC
TGAAGAGCTTGGCGGCGAATGGGCTGACCGCTTCCTCGTGCTTTACGGTATCGCCGCTCCCGATTCGCAG
CGCATCGCCTTCTATCGCCTTCTTGACGAGTTCTTCTGAGCGGGACTCTGGGGTTCGAAATGACCGACCA
AGCGACGCCCAACCTGCCATCACGATGGCCGCAATAAAATATCTTTATTTTCATTACATCTGTGTGTTGG
TTTTTTGTGTGAATCGATAGCGATAAGGATCCGCGTATGGTGCACTCTCAGTACAATCTGCTCTGATGCC
GCATAGTTAAGCCAGCCCCGACACCCGCCAACACCCGCTGACGCGCCCTGACGGGCTTGTCTGCTCCCGG
CATCCGCTTACAGACAAGCTGTGACCGTCTCCGGGAGCTGCATGTGTCAGAGGTTTTCACCGTCATCACC
GAAACGCGCGAGACGAAAGGGCCTCGTGATACGCCTATTTTTATAGGTTAATGTCATGATAATAATGGTT
TCTTAGACGTCAGGTGGCACTTTTCGGGGAAATGTGCGCGGAACCCCTATTTGTTTATTTTTCTAAATAC
ATTCAAATATGTATCCGCTCATGAGACAATAACCCTGATAAATGCTTCAATAATATTGAAAAAGGAAGAG
TATGAGTATTCAACATTTCCGTGTCGCCCTTATTCCCTTTTTTGCGGCATTTTGCCTTCCTGTTTTTGCT
CACCCAGAAACGCTGGTGAAAGTAAAAGATGCTGAAGATCAGTTGGGTGCACGAGTGGGTTACATCGAAC
TGGATCTCAACAGCGGTAAGATCCTTGAGAGTTTTCGCCCCGAAGAACGTTTTCCAATGATGAGCACTTT
TAAAGTTCTGCTATGTGGCGCGGTATTATCCCGTATTGACGCCGGGCAAGAGCAACTCGGTCGCCGCATA
CACTATTCTCAGAATGACTTGGTTGAGTACTCACCAGTCACAGAAAAGCATCTTACGGATGGCATGACAG
TAAGAGAATTATGCAGTGCTGCCATAACCATGAGTGATAACACTGCGGCCAACTTACTTCTGACAACGAT
CGGAGGACCGAAGGAGCTAACCGCTTTTTTGCACAACATGGGGGATCATGTAACTCGCCTTGATCGTTGG
GAACCGGAGCTGAATGAAGCCATACCAAACGACGAGCGTGACACCACGATGCCTGTAGCAATGGCAACAA
CGTTGCGCAAACTATTAACTGGCGAACTACTTACTCTAGCTTCCCGGCAACAATTAATAGACTGGATGGA
GGCGGATAAAGTTGCAGGACCACTTCTGCGCTCGGCCCTTCCGGCTGGCTGGTTTATTGCTGATAAATCT
GGAGCCGGTGAGCGTGGGTCTCGCGGTATCATTGCAGCACTGGGGCCAGATGGTAAGCCCTCCCGTATCG
TAGTTATCTACACGACGGGGAGTCAGGCAACTATGGATGAACGAAATAGACAGATCGCTGAGATAGGTGC
CTCACTGATTAAGCATTGGTAACTGTCAGACCAAGTTTACTCATATATACTTTAGATTGATTTAAAACTT
CATTTTTAATTTAAAAGGATCTAGGTGAAGATCCTTTTTGATAATCTCATGACCAAAATCCCTTAACGTG
AGTTTTCGTTCCACTGAGCGTCAGACCCCGTAGAAAAGATCAAAGGATCTTCTTGAGATCCTTTTTTTCT
GCGCGTAATCTGCTGCTTGCAAACAAAAAAACCACCGCTACCAGCGGTGGTTTGTTTGCCGGATCAAGAG
CTACCAACTCTTTTTCCGAAGGTAACTGGCTTCAGCAGAGCGCAGATACCAAATACTGTTCTTCTAGTGT
AGCCGTAGTTAGGCCACCACTTCAAGAACTCTGTAGCACCGCCTACATACCTCGCTCTGCTAATCCTGTT
ACCAGTGGCTGCTGCCAGTGGCGATAAGTCGTGTCTTACCGGGTTGGACTCAAGACGATAGTTACCGGAT
AAGGCGCAGCGGTCGGGCTGAACGGGGGGTTCGTGCACACAGCCCAGCTTGGAGCGAACGACCTACACCG
AACTGAGATACCTACAGCGTGAGCTATGAGAAAGCGCCACGCTTCCCGAAGGGAGAAAGGCGGACAGGTA
TCCGGTAAGCGGCAGGGTCGGAACAGGAGAGCGCACGAGGGAGCTTCCAGGGGGAAACGCCTGGTATCTT
TATAGTCCTGTCGGGTTTCGCCACCTCTGACTTGAGCGTCGATTTTTGTGATGCTCGTCAGGGGGGCGGA
GCCTATGGAAAAACGCCAGCAACGCGGCCTTTTTACGGTTCCTGGCCTTTTGCTGGCCTTTTGCTCACAT
GGCTTGACAGATCTTCAATATTGGCCATTAGCCATATTATTCATTGGTTATATAGCATAAATCAATATTG
GCTATTGGCCATTGCATACGTTGTATCTATATCATAATATGTACATTTATATTGGCTCATGTCCAATATG
ACCGCCATGTT
